Addgene plasmid #157476: pD649-HAsp-IGSF8-COMP5AP-AviTag-9xHis
Purpose: Mammalian expression of cell-surface protein extracellular domain fused to COMP5AP-AviTag-9xHis. Protein is secreted from cells.
Depositing lab: Chris Garcia. Depositing organization: Stanford University. Publication: A Human IgSF Cell-Surface Interactome Reveals a Complex Network of Protein-Protein Interactions. Wojtowicz WM, Vielmetter J, Fernandes RA, Siepe DH, Eastman CL, Chisholm GB, Cox S, Klock H, Anderson PW, Rue SM, Miller JJ, Glaser SM, Bragstad ML, Vance J, Lam AW, Lesley SA, Zinn K, Garcia KC. Cell. 2020 Aug 20;182(4):1027-1043.e17. doi: 10.1016/j.cell.2020.07.025. PubMed 32822567.
Backbone
  Vector backbone: pD649
  Backbone size w/o insert (bp): 7153
  Vector type: Mammalian Expression
Growth in bacteria
  Bacterial resistance: Ampicillin, 100 μg/mL
  Growth temperature: 37°C
  Growth strain: DH5alpha
  Copy number: High Copy
Gene/Insert
  Gene/Insert name: IGSF8
  Species: H. sapiens (human)
  Insert size (bp): 1656
  Entrez Gene: IGSF8 (a.k.a. CD316, CD81P3, EWI-2, EWI2, KCT-4, LIR-D1, PGRL)
  Promoter: CMV/SP6
  Tag / fusion protein: COMP5AP-AviTag-9xHis (C terminal on backbone)
  Cloning method: Restriction Enzyme; 5′ cloning site GCGGCCGC (not destroyed); 3′ cloning site GGCGCGCC (not destroyed)
  Sequencing primers: 5′ ATTTAGGTGACACTATAG; 3′ CGTCGCACTCCATCACGGTG
Resource information
  A portion of this plasmid was derived from a plasmid made by: synthesis by ThermoFisher
Terms and licenses: Academic/Nonprofit Terms; Industry Terms: Not Available to Industry
Depositor comments: Some plasmids in this collection may have an IS4-like element ISVsa5 family transposase upstream of the CMV promoter.
How to cite: pD649-HAsp-IGSF8-COMP5AP-AviTag-9xHis was a gift from Chris Garcia (Addgene plasmid # 157476 ; http://n2t.net/addgene:157476 ; RRID:Addgene_157476)
