[The description below was written by a language model from this plasmid's Addgene catalogue record and pLannotate feature annotations shown in this document.]
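Description:
pD649-HAsp-IGSF8-COMP5AP-AviTag-9xHis is a mammalian expression plasmid built on the pD649 backbone for producing a secreted, multimerised form of the extracellular domain of human IGSF8 (also known as EWI-2 or CD316). It is propagated in E. coli as a high-copy plasmid through a ColE1/pUC-type origin and selected with ampicillin via the β-lactamase gene. The sequenced record is about 8.8 kb, consistent with the stated backbone plus a roughly 1.66 kb insert. The annotation also finds an SV40 early promoter and bacterial EM7 promoter driving a puromycin N-acetyltransferase cassette, followed by a short ble-like fragment and an SV40 polyadenylation signal. This would allow puromycin selection in mammalian cells, although the catalogue entry does not list a mammalian marker. Small fragments of KanR, lacZα and f1 ori appear to be backbone remnants.

Expression is driven by the CMV enhancer/promoter with a partial CMV intron A, and an SP6 promoter lies just upstream of the coding region. The open reading frame begins with a secretion leader: the name indicates an HA signal peptide, whereas the automated annotation gives a partial match to an immunoglobulin heavy-chain signal sequence. The IGSF8 ectodomain sits between retained NotI and AscI sites and is followed by backbone-encoded C-terminal modules. These are the coiled-coil region of rat cartilage oligomeric matrix protein, which is a pentamerising domain, human placental alkaline phosphatase as an enzymatic reporter, an AviTag for site-specific biotinylation, and a polyhistidine tag for purification. A bGH polyadenylation signal terminates the transcript. Pentamerisation raises avidity so that weak extracellular interactions can be detected through phosphatase activity. The plasmid belongs to a collection made for screening protein–protein interactions among human IgSF cell-surface proteins. The depositor notes that some plasmids in the collection may carry an IS4-like transposase insertion upstream of the CMV promoter; none is annotated here.
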