Features (pLannotate 1.2.2; 24 found; start..end, strand, type, name):
    119..143     -  CDS            KanR (fragment): aminoglycoside phosphotransferase; aph(3')-Ia; confers resistance to kanamycin
    254..842     +  rep_origin     ori: high-copy-number ColE1/pMB1/pBR322/pUC origin of replication
   1067..1084    +  terminator     rrnB T2 terminator (fragment): transcription terminator T2 from the E. coli rrnB gene
   1109..1128    -  CDS            lacZα (fragment): LacZα fragment of β-galactosidase; lacZ fragment
   1584..1600    +  protein_bind   lac operator: The lac repressor binds to the lac operator to inhibit transcription in E. coli. This inhibition can be relieved by adding lactose or isopropyl-β-D-thiogalactopyranoside (IPTG). lac repressor encoded by lacI
   1843..2146    +  enhancer       CMV enhancer: human cytomegalovirus immediate early enhancer
   2147..2350    +  promoter       CMV promoter: human cytomegalovirus (CMV) immediate early promoter
   2486..2529    +  intron         CMV intron (fragment): modified intron A from human cytomegalovirus
   2581..2599    +  promoter       SP6 promoter: promoter for bacteriophage SP6 RNA polymerase
   2603..2640    +  CDS            IgH signal sequence (fragment): signal sequence from the mouse immunoglobulin heavy chain variable region
   2746..4404    +  CDS            IGSF8 (fragment): IGSF8_HUMAN - Also known as CD81P3, EWI2, KCT4. Experimental evidence at protein level: Swiss-Prot protein existence level 1. May play a key role in diverse functions ascribed to CD81 and CD9 such as oocytes fertilization or hepatitis C virus function. May regulate proliferation and differentiation of keratinocytes. May be a negative regulator of cell motility: suppresses T-cell mobility coordinately with CD81, associates with CD82 to suppress prostate cancer cell migration, regulates epidermoid cell reaggregation and motility on laminin-5 with CD9 and CD81 as key linkers. May also play a role
   4501..4680    +  CDS            Comp (fragment): COMP_RAT - Experimental evidence at protein level: Swiss-Prot protein existence level 1. May play a role in the structural integrity of cartilage via its interaction with other extracellular matrix proteins such as the collagens and fibronectin. Can mediate the interaction of chondrocytes with the cartilage extracellular matrix through interaction with cell surface integrin receptors. Could play a role in the pathogenesis of osteoarthritis. Potent suppressor of apoptosis in both primary chondrocytes and transformed cells. Suppresses apoptosis by blocking the activation of caspase-3 and by indu
   4668..6120    +  CDS            SEAP (fragment): secreted alkaline phosphatase from human placenta The natural enzyme has a C-terminal transmembrane sequence that is replaced by a GPI anchor.
   6145..6186    +  CDS            AviTag™ (fragment): peptide tag that allows for enzymatic biotinylation
   6190..6213    +  CDS            8xHis: 8xHis affinity tag
   6359..6470    +  polyA_signal   bGH poly(A) signal: bovine growth hormone polyadenylation signal
   6471..6579    +  rep_origin     f1 ori (fragment): f1 bacteriophage origin of replication; arrow indicates direction of (+) strand synthesis
   6593..6922    +  promoter       SV40 promoter: SV40 enhancer and early promoter
   6970..7017    +  promoter       EM7 promoter: synthetic bacterial promoter&nbsp
   7036..7635    +  CDS            PuroR (fragment): puromycin N-acetyltransferase; pac from Streptomyces; confers resistance to puromycin
   7645..7770    +  CDS            ble (fragment): BLE_KLEPN - Experimental evidence at protein level: Swiss-Prot protein existence level 1. Binding protein with a strong affinity to the bleomycin family of antibiotics. Binds to CL990; an antimitotic-antibiotic compound. From Klebsiella pneumoniae.
   7765..7886    +  polyA_signal   SV40 poly(A) signal: SV40 polyadenylation signal
   7939..8799    -  CDS            AmpR: β-lactamase; bla; confers resistance to ampicillin, carbenicillin, and related antibiotics
   8802..89      -  promoter       AmpR promoter (fragment) (across the origin): bla
>Addgene plasmid #157476 | pD649-HAsp-IGSF8-COMP5AP-AviTag-9xHis | addgene full sequence | sequence record 449686 | Addgene NGS Result
TTTCAATATTATTGAAGCATTTATCAGGGTTATTGTCTCATGAGCGGATACATATTTGAATGTATTTAGA
AAAATAAACAAATAGGGGTCAGTGTTACAACCAATTAACCAATTCTGAACATTATCGCGAGCCCATTTAT
ACCTGAATATGGCTCATAACACCCCTTGCTCATGACCAAAATCCCTTAACGTGAGTTACGCGCGCGTCGT
TCCACTGAGCGTCAGACCCCGTAGAAAAGATCAAAGGATCTTCTTGAGATCCTTTTTTTCTGCGCGTAAT
CTGCTGCTTGCAAACAAAAAAACCACCGCTACCAGCGGTGGTTTGTTTGCCGGATCAAGAGCTACCAACT
CTTTTTCCGAAGGTAACTGGCTTCAGCAGAGCGCAGATACCAAATACTGTTCTTCTAGTGTAGCCGTAGT
TAGCCCACCACTTCAAGAACTCTGTAGCACCGCCTACATACCTCGCTCTGCTAATCCTGTTACCAGTGGC
TGCTGCCAGTGGCGATAAGTCGTGTCTTACCGGGTTGGACTCAAGACGATAGTTACCGGATAAGGCGCAG
CGGTCGGGCTGAACGGGGGGTTCGTGCACACAGCCCAGCTTGGAGCGAACGACCTACACCGAACTGAGAT
ACCTACAGCGTGAGCTATGAGAAAGCGCCACGCTTCCCGAAGGGAGAAAGGCGGACAGGTATCCGGTAAG
CGGCAGGGTCGGAACAGGAGAGCGCACGAGGGAGCTTCCAGGGGGAAACGCCTGGTATCTTTATAGTCCT
GTCGGGTTTCGCCACCTCTGACTTGAGCGTCGATTTTTGTGATGCTCGTCAGGGGGGCGGAGCCTATGGA
AAAACGCCAGCAACGCGGCCTTTTTACGGTTCCTGGCCTTTTGCTGGCCTTTTGCTCACATGTTCTTTCC
TGCGTTATCCCCTGATTCTGTGGATAACCGTATTACCGCCTTTGAGTGAGCTGATACCGCTCGCCGCAGC
CGAACGACCGAGCGCAGCGAGTCAGTGAGCGAGGAAGCGGAAGGCGAGAGTAGGGAACTGCCAGGCATCA
AACTAAGCAGAAGGCCCCTGACGGATGGCCTTTTTGCGTTTCTACAAACTCTTTCTGTGTTGTAAAACGA
CGGCCAGTCTTAAGCTCGGGCCCCCTGGGCGGTTCTGATAACGAGTAATCGTTAATCCGCAAATAACGTA
AAAACCCGCTTCGGCGGGTTTTTTTATGGGGGGAGTTTAGGGAAAGAGCATTTGTCAGAATATTTAAGGG
CGCCTGTCACTTTGCTTGATATATGAGAATTATTTAACCTTATAAATGAGAAAAAAGCAACGCACTTTAA
ATAAGATACGTTGCTTTTTCGATTGATGAACACCTATAATTAAACTATTCATCTATTATTTATGATTTTT
TGTATATACAATATTTCTAGTTTGTTAAAGAGAATTAAGAAAATAAATCTCGAAAATAATAAAGGGAAAA
TCAGTTTTTGATATCAAAATTATACATGTCAACGATAATACAAAATATAATACAAACTATAAGATGTTAT
CAGTATTTATTATCATTTAGAATAAATTTTGTGTCGCCCTTAATTGTGAGCGGATAACAATTACGAGCTT
CATGCACAGTGGCGTTGACTCAATATTGGCCATTAGCCATATTATTCATTGGTTATATAGCATAAATCAA
TATTGGCTATTGGCCATTGCATACGTTGTATCTATATCATAATATGTACATTTATATTGGCTCATGTCCA
ATATGACCGCCATGTTGGCATTGATTATTGACTAGTTATTAATAGTAATCAATTACGGGGTCATTAGTTC
ATAGCCCATATATGGAGTTCCGCGTTACATAACTTACGGTAAATGGCCCGCCTGGCTGACCGCCCAACGA
CCCCCGCCCATTGACGTCAATAATGACGTATGTTCCCATAGTAACGCCAATAGGGACTTTCCATTGACGT
CAATGGGTGGAGTATTTACGGTAAACTGCCCACTTGGCAGTACATCAAGTGTATCATATGCCAAGTACGC
CCCCTATTGACGTCAATGACGGTAAATGGCCCGCCTGGCATTATGCCCAGTACATGACCTTATGGGACTT
TCCTACTTGGCAGTACATCTACGTATTAGTCATCGCTATTACCATGGTGATGCGGTTTTGGCAGTACATC
AATGGGCGTGGATAGCGGTTTGACTCACGGGGATTTCCAAGTCTCCACCCCATTGACGTCAATGGGAGTT
TGTTTTGGCACCAAAATCAACGGGACTTTCCAAAATGTCGTAACAACTCCGCCCCATTGACGCAAATGGG
CGGTAGGCGTGTACGGTGGGAGGTCTATATAAGCAGAGCTCGTTTAGTGAACCGTCAGATCGCCTGGAGA
CGCCATCCACGCTGTTTTGACCTCCATAGAAGACACCGGGACCGATCCAGCCTCCGCGGCCGGGAACGGT
GCATTGGAACGCGGATTCCCCGTGCCAAGAGTGACGTAAGTACCGCCTATAGAGTCTATAGGCCCACCCC
CTTGGCTTCGTTAGAACGCGGCTACAATTAATACATAACCTTATGTATCATACACATACGATTTAGGTGA
CACTATAGAATAACATCCACTTTGCCTTTCTCTCCACAGGTGTCCACTCCCAGGTCCAACTGCACCTCGG
TTCTATCGAAAACGCGCCTGCTAGCGCCACCATGAAGACCATCATTGCCCTGAGCTACATCTTCTGCCTG
GTGTTCGCTGCGGCCGCCAGAGAAGTTCTGGTTCCTGAGGGCCCACTGTACAGAGTGGCTGGAACAGCCG
TGTCCATCAGCTGCAATGTGACCGGCTATGAGGGCCCTGCTCAGCAGAACTTCGAGTGGTTCCTGTACAG
ACCCGAGGCTCCCGATACAGCCCTGGGCATCGTGTCTACCAAGGACACCCAGTTCAGCTACGCCGTGTTC
AAGAGCAGAGTGGTGGCCGGCGAAGTGCAGGTTCAAAGACTTCAGGGCGACGCCGTGGTGCTGAAGATTG
CTAGACTGCAGGCCCAGGACGCCGGCATCTATGAGTGTCACACCCCTAGCACCGACACCAGATACCTGGG
CAGCTACAGCGGCAAGGTGGAACTGAGAGTGCTGCCCGATGTGCTGCAGGTTTCAGCTGCTCCTCCTGGA
CCTAGAGGCAGACAGGCTCCTACAAGCCCTCCTAGAATGACCGTGCACGAGGGACAAGAACTGGCCCTGG
GATGCCTGGCCAGAACCTCTACACAGAAGCACACACACCTGGCCGTGTCCTTCGGCAGATCTGTGCCTGA
AGCTCCTGTGGGGAGAAGCACCCTGCAAGAGGTTGTGGGCATCAGAAGCGATCTGGCCGTTGAAGCCGGC
GCTCCTTATGCCGAAAGACTGGCTGCTGGCGAGCTGAGGCTTGGCAAAGAGGGCACCGACCGGTACAGAA
TGGTTGTTGGAGGTGCTCAGGCTGGCGACGCTGGCACCTATCACTGTACTGCCGCCGAGTGGATTCAGGA
CCCTGATGGATCTTGGGCCCAGATTGCCGAGAAGAGAGCTGTGCTGGCTCACGTGGACGTGCAGACACTG
AGTTCTCAGCTGGCCGTGACAGTTGGACCCGGCGAGAGAAGAATTGGCCCAGGCGAACCTCTGGAACTGC
TGTGCAATGTGTCTGGCGCTCTGCCTCCTGCTGGCAGACATGCCGCTTATTCTGTCGGCTGGGAAATGGC
TCCAGCTGGCGCTCCAGGACCTGGTAGACTGGTTGCACAGCTGGATACAGAAGGCGTGGGCTCTCTCGGC
CCTGGATATGAGGGCAGACATATCGCCATGGAAAAGGTGGCCAGCCGGACCTACAGACTGAGACTGGAAG
CTGCTAGACCAGGCGACGCAGGGACATACAGATGTCTGGCCAAGGCCTACGTCAGAGGCAGCGGCACAAG
ACTGAGAGAAGCCGCCTCTGCCAGATCCAGACCTCTGCCTGTGCACGTCCGTGAAGAGGGCGTTGTGCTG
GAAGCAGTTGCTTGGCTTGCTGGCGGCACAGTGTACAGAGGCGAAACAGCCAGCCTGCTGTGTAACATCA
GCGTTAGAGGCGGACCTCCTGGCCTGAGACTTGCTGCTTCTTGGTGGGTCGAGAGGCCTGAGGATGGCGA
ACTGTCATCTGTGCCAGCTCAGCTCGTTGGCGGCGTTGGACAAGATGGCGTGGCCGAACTTGGAGTCAGA
CCTGGCGGAGGACCTGTGTCTGTGGAACTCGTGGGACCCAGAAGCCATCGGCTGAGACTGCATTCTCTGG
GCCCCGAAGATGAGGGCGTGTACCATTGTGCTCCAAGCGCCTGGGTGCAGCACGCCGATTACTCTTGGTA
TCAGGCCGGCAGCGCTAGAAGCGGTCCTGTGACAGTGTACCCCTACATGCACGCCCTGGACACAGGCGCG
CCGGAAGATCAAGTTGATCCAAGATTGATTGATGGCAAGGGCGGATCTCTGGAGGTGCTGTTCCAGGGAC
CAGGCGGAAGCGGCAATCCCGGCGGCGATCTGGCCCCCCAGATGCTGCGCGAGCTGCAGGAGACCAATGC
CGCCCTGCAGGACGTGCGCGAGCTGCTGCGCCACCGCGTGAAGGAGATCACCTTCCTGAAGAACACCGTG
ATGGAGTGCGACGCCTGCGGTATGCAGCCCTCTAGAGGCTCCGGCTCCATCATCCCAGTTGAGGAGGAGA
ACCCGGACTTCTGGAACCGCGAGGCAGCCGAGGCCCTGGGTGCCGCCAAGAAGCTGCAGCCTGCACAGAC
AGCCGCCAAGAACCTCATCATCTTCCTGGGCGATGGGATGGGGGTGTCTACGGTGACAGCTGCCAGGATC
CTAAAAGGGCAGAAGAAGGACAAACTGGGGCCTGAGATACCCCTGGCCATGGACCGCTTCCCATATGTGG
CTCTGTCCAAGACATACAATGTAGACAAACATGTGCCAGACAGTGGAGCCACAGCCACGGCCTACCTGTG
CGGGGTCAAGGGCAACTTCCAGACCATTGGCTTGAGTGCAGCCGCCCGCTTTAACCAGTGCAACACGACA
CGCGGCAACGAGGTCATCTCCGTGATGAATCGGGCCAAGAAAGCAGGGAAGTCAGTGGGAGTGGTAACCA
CCACACGAGTGCAGCACGCCTCGCCAGCCGGCACCTACGCCCACACGGTGAACCGCAACTGGTACTCGGA
CGCCGACGTGCCTGCCTCGGCCCGCCAGGAGGGGTGCCAGGACATCGCTACGCAGCTCATCTCCAACATG
GACATTGACGTGATCCTAGGTGGAGGCCGAAAGTACATGTTTCGCATGGGAACCCCAGACCCTGAGTACC
CAGATGACTACAGCCAAGGTGGGACCAGGCTGGACGGGAAGAATCTGGTGCAGGAATGGCTGGCGAAGCG
CCAGGGTGCCCGGTATGTGTGGAACCGCACTGAGCTCATGCAGGCTTCCCTGGACCCGTCTGTGACCCAT
CTCATGGGTCTCTTTGAGCCTGGAGACATGAAATACGAGATCCACCGAGACTCCACACTGGACCCCTCCC
TGATGGAGATGACAGAGGCTGCCCTGCGCCTGCTGAGCAGGAACCCCCGCGGCTTCTTCCTCTTCGTGGA
GGGTGGTCGCATCGACCATGGTCATCATGAAAGCAGGGCTTACCGGGCACTGACTGAGACGATCATGTTC
GACGACGCCATTGAGAGGGCGGGCCAGCTCACCAGCGAGGAGGACACGCTGAGCCTCGTCACTGCCGACC
ACTCCCACGTCTTCTCCTTCGGAGGCTACCCCCTGCGAGGGAGCTCCATCTTCGGGCTGGCCCCTGGCAA
GGCCCGGGACAGGAAGGCCTACACGGTCCTCCTATACGGAAACGGTCCAGGCTATGTGCTCAAGGACGGC
GCCCGGCCGGATGTTACCGAGAGCGAGAGCGGGAGCCCCGAGTATCGGCAGCAGTCAGCAGTGCCCCTGG
ACGAAGAGACCCACGCAGGCGAGGACGTGGCGGTGTTCGCGCGCGGCCCGCAGGCGCACCTGGTTCACGG
CGTGCAGGAGCAGACCTTCATAGCGCACGTCATGGCCTTCGCCGCCTGCCTGGAGCCCTACACCGCCTGC
GACCTGGCGCCCCCCGCCGGCACCACCGACGCCGCGCACCCGGGTGGCGGAGGACTGAACGACATCTTCG
AGGCTCAGAAAATCGAATGGCACGAACATCACCATCACCATCACCATCACCATTAAGGCCGGCCTGTAGT
CACTGGCACAACGCGTTACCCGGTAAGCCAATCGGGTATACACGGTCGTCATACTGCAGACAGGGTTCTT
CTACTTTGCAAGATAGTCTTGAGTAGTAAAATAAATAGATAGAGAAAATCAGCCTCGACTGTGCCTTCTA
GTTGCCAGCCATCTGTTGTTTGCCCCTCCCCCGTGCCTTCCTTGACCCTGGAAGGTGCCACTCCCACTGT
CCTTTCCTAATAAAATGAGGAAATTGCATCACAACACTCAACCCTATCTCGGTCTATTCTTTTGATTTAT
AAGGGATTTTGCCGATTTCGGCCTATTGGTTAAAAAATGAGCTGATTTAACAAAAATTTAACGCGAATTA
ATTCTGTGGAATGTGTGTCAGTTAGGGTGTGGAAAGTCCCCAGGCTCCCCAGCAGGCAGAAGTATGCAAA
GCATGCATCTCAATTAGTCAGCAACCAGGTGTGGAAAGTCCCCAGGCTCCCCAGCAGGCAGAAGTATGCA
AAGCATGCATCTCAATTAGTCAGCAACCATAGTCCCGCCCCTAACTCCGCCCATCCCGCCCCTAACTCCG
CCCAGTTCCGCCCATTCTCCGCCCCATGGCTGACTAATTTTTTTTATTTATGCAGAGGCCGAGGCCGCCT
CTGCCTCTGAGCTATTCCAGAAGTAGTGAGGAGGCTTTTTTGGAGGCCTAGGCTTTTGCAAAAAGCTCCC
GGGAGCTTGTATATCCATTTTCGGATCTGATCAGCACGTGTTGACAATTAATCATCGGCATAGTATATCG
GCATAGTATAATACGACAAGGTGAGGAACTAAACCATGACCGAGTACAAGCCCACGGTGCGCCTCGCCAC
CCGCGACGACGTCCCCAGGGCCGTACGCACCCTCGCCGCCGCGTTCGCCGACTACCCCGCCACGCGCCAC
ACCGTCGATCCGGACCGCCACATCGAGCGGGTCACCGAGCTGCAAGAACTCTTCCTCACGCGCGTCGGGC
TCGACATCGGCAAGGTGTGGGTCGCGGACGACGGCGCCGCGGTGGCGGTCTGGACCACGCCGGAGAGCGT
CGAAGCGGGGGCGGTGTTCGCCGAGATCGGCCCGCGCATGGCCGAGTTGAGCGGTTCCCGGCTGGCCGCG
CAGCAACAGATGGAAGGCCTCCTGGCGCCGCACCGGCCCAAGGAGCCCGCGTGGTTCCTGGCCACCGTCG
GCGTCTCGCCCGACCACCAGGGCAAGGGTCTGGGCAGCGCCGTCGTGCTCCCCGGAGTGGAGGCGGCCGA
GCGCGCCGGGGTGCCCGCCTTCCTGGAGACATCCGCGCCCCGCAACCTCCCCTTCTACGAGCGGCTCGGC
TTCACCGTCACCGCCGACGTCGAGGTGCCCGAAGGACCGCGCACCTGGTGCATGACCCGCAAGCCCGGTG
CCTGACACGTGCTACGAGATTTCGATTCCACCGCCGCCTTCTATGAAAGGTTGGGCTTCGGAATCGTTTT
CCGGGACGCCGGCTGGATGATCCTCCAGCGCGGGGATCTCATGCTGGAGTTCTTCGCCCACCCCAACTTG
TTTATTGCAGCTTATAATGGTTACAAATAAAGCAATAGCATCACAAATTTCACAAATAAAGCATTTTTTT
CACTGCATTCTAGTTGTGGTTTGTCCAAACTCATCAATGTATCTTATCATGTCTGTATACCGTCGACCTC
TAGCTAGAGCTTGGCGTAATCATGGTCATTACCAATGCTTAATCAGTGAGGCACCTATCTCAGCGATCTG
TCTATTTCGTTCATCCATAGTTGCCTGACTCCCCGTCGTGTAGATAACTACGATACGGGAGGGCTTACCA
TCTGGCCCCAGCGCTGCGATGATACCGCGAGAACCACGCTCACCGGCTCCGGATTTATCAGCAATAAACC
AGCCAGCCGGAAGGGCCGAGCGCAGAAGTGGTCCTGCAACTTTATCCGCCTCCATCCAGTCTATTAATTG
TTGCCGGGAAGCTAGAGTAAGTAGTTCGCCAGTTAATAGTTTGCGCAACGTTGTTGCCATCGCTACAGGC
ATCGTGGTGTCACGCTCGTCGTTTGGTATGGCTTCATTCAGCTCCGGTTCCCAACGATCAAGGCGAGTTA
CATGATCCCCCATGTTGTGCAAAAAAGCGGTTAGCTCCTTCGGTCCTCCGATCGTTGTCAGAAGTAAGTT
GGCCGCAGTGTTATCACTCATGGTTATGGCAGCACTGCATAATTCTCTTACTGTCATGCCATCCGTAAGA
TGCTTTTCTGTGACTGGTGAGTACTCAACCAAGTCATTCTGAGAATAGTGTATGCGGCGACCGAGTTGCT
CTTGCCCGGCGTCAATACGGGATAATACCGCGCCACATAGCAGAACTTTAAAAGTGCTCATCATTGGAAA
ACGTTCTTCGGGGCGAAAACTCTCAAGGATCTTACCGCTGTTGAGATCCAGTTCGATGTAACCCACTCGT
GCACCCAACTGATCTTCAGCATCTTTTACTTTCACCAGCGTTTCTGGGTGAGCAAAAACAGGAAGGCAAA
ATGCCGCAAAAAAGGGAATAAGGGCGACACGGAAATGTTGAATACTCATATTCTTCCTT
