>Addgene plasmid #157476 | pD649-HAsp-IGSF8-COMP5AP-AviTag-9xHis | depositor partial sequence | sequence record 304062 | insert (extracellular domain)
AGAGAAGTTCTGGTTCCTGAGGGCCCACTGTACAGAGTGGCTGGAACAGCCGTGTCCATCAGCTGCAATG
TGACCGGCTATGAGGGCCCTGCTCAGCAGAACTTCGAGTGGTTCCTGTACAGACCCGAGGCTCCCGATAC
AGCCCTGGGCATCGTGTCTACCAAGGACACCCAGTTCAGCTACGCCGTGTTCAAGAGCAGAGTGGTGGCC
GGCGAAGTGCAGGTTCAAAGACTTCAGGGCGACGCCGTGGTGCTGAAGATTGCTAGACTGCAGGCCCAGG
ACGCCGGCATCTATGAGTGTCACACCCCTAGCACCGACACCAGATACCTGGGCAGCTACAGCGGCAAGGT
GGAACTGAGAGTGCTGCCCGATGTGCTGCAGGTTTCAGCTGCTCCTCCTGGACCTAGAGGCAGACAGGCT
CCTACAAGCCCTCCTAGAATGACCGTGCACGAGGGACAAGAACTGGCCCTGGGATGCCTGGCCAGAACCT
CTACACAGAAGCACACACACCTGGCCGTGTCCTTCGGCAGATCTGTGCCTGAAGCTCCTGTGGGGAGAAG
CACCCTGCAAGAGGTTGTGGGCATCAGAAGCGATCTGGCCGTTGAAGCCGGCGCTCCTTATGCCGAAAGA
CTGGCTGCTGGCGAGCTGAGGCTTGGCAAAGAGGGCACCGACCGGTACAGAATGGTTGTTGGAGGTGCTC
AGGCTGGCGACGCTGGCACCTATCACTGTACTGCCGCCGAGTGGATTCAGGACCCTGATGGATCTTGGGC
CCAGATTGCCGAGAAGAGAGCTGTGCTGGCTCACGTGGACGTGCAGACACTGAGTTCTCAGCTGGCCGTG
ACAGTTGGACCCGGCGAGAGAAGAATTGGCCCAGGCGAACCTCTGGAACTGCTGTGCAATGTGTCTGGCG
CTCTGCCTCCTGCTGGCAGACATGCCGCTTATTCTGTCGGCTGGGAAATGGCTCCAGCTGGCGCTCCAGG
ACCTGGTAGACTGGTTGCACAGCTGGATACAGAAGGCGTGGGCTCTCTCGGCCCTGGATATGAGGGCAGA
CATATCGCCATGGAAAAGGTGGCCAGCCGGACCTACAGACTGAGACTGGAAGCTGCTAGACCAGGCGACG
CAGGGACATACAGATGTCTGGCCAAGGCCTACGTCAGAGGCAGCGGCACAAGACTGAGAGAAGCCGCCTC
TGCCAGATCCAGACCTCTGCCTGTGCACGTCCGTGAAGAGGGCGTTGTGCTGGAAGCAGTTGCTTGGCTT
GCTGGCGGCACAGTGTACAGAGGCGAAACAGCCAGCCTGCTGTGTAACATCAGCGTTAGAGGCGGACCTC
CTGGCCTGAGACTTGCTGCTTCTTGGTGGGTCGAGAGGCCTGAGGATGGCGAACTGTCATCTGTGCCAGC
TCAGCTCGTTGGCGGCGTTGGACAAGATGGCGTGGCCGAACTTGGAGTCAGACCTGGCGGAGGACCTGTG
TCTGTGGAACTCGTGGGACCCAGAAGCCATCGGCTGAGACTGCATTCTCTGGGCCCCGAAGATGAGGGCG
TGTACCATTGTGCTCCAAGCGCCTGGGTGCAGCACGCCGATTACTCTTGGTATCAGGCCGGCAGCGCTAG
AAGCGGTCCTGTGACAGTGTACCCCTACATGCACGCCCTGGACACA
